>Addgene plasmid #13125 | pc3XB-ZF26 | depositor full sequence | sequence record 7474 | Author sequence
GACGGATCGGGAGATCTCCCGATCCCCTATGGTGCACTCTCAGTACAATCTGCTCTGATGCCGCATAGTT
AAGCCAGTATCTGCTCCCTGCTTGTGTGTTGGAGGTCGCTGAGTAGTGCGCGAGCAAAATTTAAGCTACA
ACAAGGCAAGGCTTGACCGACAATTGCATGAAGAATCTGCTTAGGGTTAGGCGTTTTGCGCTGCTTCGCG
ATGTACGGGCCAGATATACGCGTTGACATTGATTATTGACTAGTTATTAATAGTAATCAATTACGGGGTC
ATTAGTTCATAGCCCATATATGGAGTTCCGCGTTACATAACTTACGGTAAATGGCCCGCCTGGCTGACCG
CCCAACGACCCCCGCCCATTGACGTCAATAATGACGTATGTTCCCATAGTAACGCCAATAGGGACTTTCC
ATTGACGTCAATGGGTGGAGTATTTACGGTAAACTGCCCACTTGGCAGTACATCAAGTGTATCATATGCC
AAGTACGCCCCCTATTGACGTCAATGACGGTAAATGGCCCGCCTGGCATTATGCCCAGTACATGACCTTA
TGGGACTTTCCTACTTGGCAGTACATCTACGTATTAGTCATCGCTATTACCATGGTGATGCGGTTTTGGC
AGTACATCAATGGGCGTGGATAGCGGTTTGACTCACGGGGATTTCCAAGTCTCCACCCCATTGACGTCAA
TGGGAGTTTGTTTTGGCACCAAAATCAACGGGACTTTCCAAAATGTCGTAACAACTCCGCCCCATTGACG
CAAATGGGCGGTAGGCGTGTACGGTGGGAGGTCTATATAAGCAGAGCTCTCTGGCTAACTAGAGAACCCA
CTGCTTACTGGCTTATCGAAATTAATACGACTCACTATAGGGAGACCCAAGCTGGCTAGCGTTTAAACGG
GCCCTCTAGACCCGGGGAGCGGCCATTTATGTGTACCTGGTCATACTGTGGGAAACGCTTCACAGATCGT
AGCCACCTCGCACGTCACAAACGTACACACACCGGTGGATCCTCTGCACAGTAGTAAGCTTAAGTTTAAA
CCGCTGATCAGCCTCGACTGTGCCTTCTAGTTGCCAGCCATCTGTTGTTTGCCCCTCCCCCGTGCCTTCC
TTGACCCTGGAAGGTGCCACTCCCACTGTCCTTTCCTAATAAAATGAGGAAATTGCATCGCATTGTCTGA
GTAGGTGTCATTCTATTCTGGGGGGTGGGGTGGGGCAGGACAGCAAGGGGGAGGATTGGGAAGACAATAG
CAGGCATGCTGGGGATGCGGTGGGCTCTATGGCTTCTGAGGCGGAAAGAACCAGCTGGGGCTCTAGGGGG
TATCCCC
[124 nt withheld, positions 1338-1461]
C
[91 nt withheld, positions 1463-1553]
A
[49 nt withheld, positions 1555-1603]
CCTTTGACGTTGGAGTCCACGTTCTTT
[37 nt withheld, positions 1631-1667]
ACCCTATCTCGGTCTATTCTTTTGATTTATAAGGGATTTTGCCGATTTCGGCCTATTGGTTAAAAAATGA
GCTGATTTAACAAAAATTTAACGCGAATTAATTCTGTGGAATGTGTGTCAGTTAGGGTGTGGAAAGTCCC
CAGGCTCCCCAGCAGGCAGAAGTATGCAAAGCATGCATCTCAATTAGTCAGCAACCAGGTGTGGAAAGTC
CCCAGGCTCCCCAGCAGGCAGAAGTATGCAAAGCATGCATCTCAATTAGTCAGCAACCATAGTCCCGCCC
CTAACTCCGCCCATCCCGCCCCTAACTCCGCCCAGTTCCGCCCATTCTCCGCCCCATGGCTGACTAATTT
TTTTTATTTATGCAGAGGCCGAGGCCGCCTCTGCCTCTGAGCTATTCCAGAAGTAGTGAGGAGGCTTTTT
TGGAGGCCTAGGCTTTTGCAAAAAGCTCCCGGCCGGGAGCTTGTATATCCATTTTCGGATCTGATCAAGA
GACAGGATGAGGATCGTTTCGCATGATTGAACAAGATGGATTGCACGCAGGTTCTCCGGCCGCTTGGGTG
GAGAGGCTATTCGGCTATGACTGGGCACAACAGACAATCGGCTGCTCTGATGCCGCCGTGTTCCGGCTGT
CAGCGCAGGGGCGCCCGGTTCTTTTTGTCAAGACCGACCTGTCCGGTGCCCTGAATGAACTGCAGGACGA
GGCAGCGCGGCTATCGTGGCTGGCCACGACGGGCGTTCCTTGCGCAGCTGTGCTCGACGTTGTCACTGAA
GCGGGAAGGGACTGGCTGCTATTGGGCGAAGTGCCGGGGCAGGATCTCCTGTCATCTCACCTTGCTCCTG
CCGAGAAAGTATCCATCATGGCTGATGCAATGCGGCGGCTGCATACGCTTGATCCGGCTACCTGCCCATT
CGACCACCAAGCGAAACATCGCATCGAGCGAGCACGTACTCGGATGGAAGCCGGTCTTGTCGATCAGGAT
GATCTGGACGAAGAGCATCAGGGGCTCGCGCCAGCCGAACTGTTCGCCAGGCTCAAGGCGCGCATGCCCG
ACGGCGAGGATCTCGTCGTGACCCATGGCGATGCCTGCTTGCCGAATATCATGGTGGAAAATGGCCGCTT
TTCTGGATTCATCGACTGTGGCCGGCTGGGTGTGGCGGACCGCTATCAGGACATAGCGTTGGCTACCCGT
GATATTGCTGAAGAGCTTGGCGGCGAATGGGCTGACCGCTTCCTCGTGCTTTACGGTATCGCCGCTCCCG
ATTCGCAGCGCATCGCCTTCTATCGCCTTCTTGACGAGTTCTTCTGAGCGGGACTCTGGGGTTCGAAATG
ACCGACCAAGCGACGCCCAACCTGCCATCACGAGATTTCGATTCCACCGCCGCCTTCTATGAAAGGTTGG
GCTTCGGAATCGTTTTCCGGGACGCCGGCTGGATGATCCTCCAGCGCGGGGATCTCATGCTGGAGTTCTT
CGCCCACCCCAACTTGTTTATTGCAGCTTATAATGGTTACAAATAAAGCAATAGCATCACAAATTTCACA
AATAAAGCATTTTTTTCACTGCATTCTAGTTGTGGTTTGTCCAAACTCATCAATGTATCTTATCATGTCT
GTATACCGTCGACCTCTAGCTAGAGCTTGGCGTAATCATGGTCATAGCTGTTTCCTGTGTGAAATTGTTA
TCCGCTCACAATTCCACACAACATACGAGCCGGAAGCATAAAGTGTAAAGCCTGGGGTGCCTAATGAGTG
AGCTAACTCACATTAATTGCGTTGCGCTCACTGCCCGCTTTCCAGTCGGGAAACCTGTCGTGCCAGCTGC
ATTAATGAATCGGCCAACGCGCGGGGAGAGGCGGTTTGCGTATTGGGCGCTCTTCCGCTTCCTCGCTCAC
TGACTCGCTGCGCTCGGTCGTTCGGCTGCGGCGAGCGGTATCAGCTCACTCAAAGGCGGTAATACGGTTA
TCCACAGAATCAGGGGATAACGCAGGAAAGAACATGTGAGCAAAAGGCCAGCAAAAGGCCAGGAACCGTA
AAAAGGCCGCGTTGCTGGCGTTTTTCCATAGGCTCCGCCCCCCTGACGAGCATCACAAAAATCGACGCTC
AAGTCAGAGGTGGCGAAACCCGACAGGACTATAAAGATACCAGGCGTTTCCCCCTGGAAGCTCCCTCGTG
CGCTCTCCTGTTCCGACCCTGCCGCTTACCGGATACCTGTCCGCCTTTCTCCCTTCGGGAAGCGTGGCGC
TTTCTCATAGCTCACGCTGTAGGTATCTCAGTTCGGTGTAGGTCGTTCGCTCCAAGCTGGGCTGTGTGCA
CGAACCCCCCGTTCAGCCCGACCGCTGCGCCTTATCCGGTAACTATCGTCTTGAGTCCAACCCGGTAAGA
CACGACTTATCGCCACTGGCAGCAGCCACTGGTAACAGGATTAGCAGAGCGAGGTATGTAGGCGGTGCTA
CAGAGTTCTTGAAGTGGTGGCCTAACTACGGCTACACTAGAAGAACAGTATTTGGTATCTGCGCTCTGCT
GAAGCCAGTTACCTTCGGAAAAAGAGTTGGTAGCTCTTGATCCGGCAAACAAACCACCGCTGGTAGCGGT
TTTTTTGTTTGCAAGCAGCAGATTACGCGCAGAAAAAAAGGATCTCAAGAAGATCCTTTGATCTTTTCTA
CGGGGTCTGACGCTCAGTGGAACGAAAACTCACGTTAAGGGATTTTGGTCATGAGATTATCAAAAAGGAT
CTTCACCTAGATCCTTTTAAATTAAAAATGAAGTTTTAAATCAATCTAAAGTATATATGAGTAAACTTGG
TCTGACAGTTACCAATGCTTAATCAGTGAGGCACCTATCTCAGCGATCTGTCTATTTCGTTCATCCATAG
TTGCCTGACTCCCCGTCGTGTAGATAACTACGATACGGGAGGGCTTACCATCTGGCCCCAGTGCTGCAAT
GATACCGCGAGACCCACGCTCACCGGCTCCAGATTTATCAGCAATAAACCAGCCAGCCGGAAGGGCCGAG
CGCAGAAGTGGTCCTGCAACTTTATCCGCCTCCATCCAGTCTATTAATTGTTGCCGGGAAGCTAGAGTAA
GTAGTTCGCCAGTTAATAGTTTGCGCAACGTTGTTGCCATTGCTACAGGCATCGTGGTGTCACGCTCGTC
GTTTGGTATGGCTTCATTCAGCTCCGGTTCCCAACGATCAAGGCGAGTTACATGATCCCCCATGTTGTGC
AAAAAAGCGGTTAGCTCCTTCGGTCCTCCGATCGTTGTCAGAAGTAAGTTGGCCGCAGTGTTATCACTCA
TGGTTATGGCAGCACTGCATAATTCTCTTACTGTCATGCCATCCGTAAGATGCTTTTCTGTGACTGGTGA
GTACTCAACCAAGTCATTCTGAGAATAGTGTATGCGGCGACCGAGTTGCTCTTGCCCGGCGTCAATACGG
GATAATACCGCGCCACATAGCAGAACTTTAAAAGTGCTCATCATTGGAAAACGTTCTTCGGGGCGAAAAC
TCTCAAGGATCTTACCGCTGTTGAGATCCAGTTCGATGTAACCCACTCGTGCACCCAACTGATCTTCAGC
ATCTTTTACTTTCACCAGCGTTTCTGGGTGAGCAAAAACAGGAAGGCAAAATGCCGCAAAAAAGGGAATA
AGGGCGACACGGAAATGTTGAATACTCATACTCTTCCTTTTTCAATATTATTGAAGCATTTATCAGGGTT
ATTGTCTCATGAGCGGATACATATTTGAATGTATTTAGAAAAATAAACAAATAGGGGTTCCGCGCACATT
TCCCCGAAAAGTGCCACCTGACGTC
Features (pLannotate 1.2.2; 19 found; start..end, strand, type, name):
     28..80      -  misc_feature   bom (fragment): basis of mobility region from pBR322
    235..614     +  enhancer       CMV enhancer: human cytomegalovirus immediate early enhancer
    615..818     +  promoter       CMV promoter: human cytomegalovirus (CMV) immediate early promoter
    814..847     +  LTR            5' LTR (truncated) (fragment): truncated 5' long terminal repeat (LTR) from HIV-1
    863..881     +  promoter       T7 promoter: promoter for bacteriophage T7 RNA polymerase
   1068..1292    +  polyA_signal   bGH poly(A) signal: bovine growth hormone polyadenylation signal
   1296..1317    +  promoter       SV40 promoter (fragment): SV40 enhancer and early promoter
   1338..1766    +  rep_origin     f1 ori (sequence partly withheld): f1 bacteriophage origin of replication; arrow indicates direction of (+) strand synthesis
   1780..2109    +  promoter       SV40 promoter: SV40 enhancer and early promoter
   2180..2971    +  CDS            neo: KKA2_KLEPN - Also known as kan, nptII. Experimental evidence at protein level: Swiss-Prot protein existence level 1. Resistance to kanamycin, neomycin, paromomycin, ribostamycin, butirosin and gentamicin B. From Klebsiella pneumoniae.
   2995..3153    +  CDS            ble (fragment): BLE_KLEPN - Experimental evidence at protein level: Swiss-Prot protein existence level 1. Binding protein with a strong affinity to the bleomycin family of antibiotics. Binds to CL990; an antimitotic-antibiotic compound. From Klebsiella pneumoniae.
   3148..3269    +  polyA_signal   SV40 poly(A) signal: SV40 polyadenylation signal
   3342..3358    -  protein_bind   lac operator: The lac repressor binds to the lac operator to inhibit transcription in E. coli. This inhibition can be relieved by adding lactose or isopropyl-β-D-thiogalactopyranoside (IPTG). lac repressor encoded by lacI
   3366..3396    -  promoter       lac promoter: promoter for the E. coli lac operon
   3411..3432    -  protein_bind   CAP binding site: CAP binding activates transcription in the presence of cAMP. E. coli catabolite activator protein
   3445..3537    -  CDS            lacI (fragment): lac repressor; lacI; The lac repressor binds to the lac operator to inhibit transcription in E. coli. This inhibition can be relieved by adding lactose or isopropyl-β-D-thiogalactopyranoside (IPTG).
   3720..4305    -  rep_origin     ori: high-copy-number ColE1/pMB1/pBR322/pUC origin of replication
   4476..5336    -  CDS            AmpR: β-lactamase; bla; confers resistance to ampicillin, carbenicillin, and related antibiotics
   5337..5441    -  promoter       AmpR promoter: bla
