[The description below was written by a language model from this plasmid's Addgene catalogue record and pLannotate feature annotations shown in this document.]
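Description:
pc3XB-ZF26 is a mammalian expression plasmid built on pc3XB, a modified derivative of Invitrogen's pcDNA3, and it serves as one module in the Zinc Finger Consortium Modular Assembly Kit v1.0. Its payload is a roughly 90 bp insert, ZF26, encoding a single zinc finger unit from the Sangamo module set that is recorded as recognising the DNA triplet GGC. The finger is cloned between XbaI and BamHI sites, both of which are retained, so the module can be excised or joined to other finger modules when building multi-finger arrays. The insert itself is not annotated in the feature table, but it would lie in the gap between the T7 promoter and the bGH polyadenylation signal. That region sits downstream of the CMV immediate early enhancer and promoter, which can drive transcription in mammalian cells. The T7 promoter also provides the 5′ sequencing primer site.

The plasmid is maintained at high copy in E. coli through a ColE1/pUC-type origin and is selected with ampicillin via the β-lactamase gene. An f1 origin is also present, allowing single-stranded DNA production. For mammalian selection, an SV40 early promoter drives the neomycin phosphotransferase gene, followed by an SV40 poly(A) signal, conferring G418 resistance. Several short annotations, including the truncated HIV-1 LTR, ble, lacI, bom and partial SV40 promoter fragments, are probably backbone remnants or similarity hits rather than functional elements.

The associated publication describes standardised reagents for engineering zinc finger nucleases by modular assembly. In that scheme, this plasmid acts mainly as an archived source of one characterised finger, to be combined with others into arrays that target longer sequences.
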