Addgene plasmid #13125: pc3XB-ZF26
Depositing lab: Keith Joung. Depositing organization: Massachusetts General Hospital. Publication: Standardized reagents and protocols for engineering zinc finger nucleases by modular assembly. Wright DA, Thibodeau-Beganny S, Sander JD, Winfrey RJ, Hirsh AS, Eichtinger M, Fu F, Porteus MH, Dobbs D, Voytas DF, Joung JK. Nat Protoc. 2006;1(3):1637-52. doi: 10.1038/nprot.2006.259 PubMed 17406455.
Backbone
  Vector backbone: pc3XB
  Backbone manufacturer: Modified Invitrogen pcDNA3
  Backbone size w/o insert (bp): 5400
  Vector type: Mammalian Expression
  Selectable markers: Neomycin (select with G418)
Growth in bacteria
  Bacterial resistance: Ampicillin, 100 μg/mL
  Growth temperature: 37°C
  Growth strain: XL1 Blue
  Copy number: High Copy
Gene/Insert
  Gene/Insert name: ZF26
  Insert size (bp): 90
  Cloning method: Restriction Enzyme; 5′ cloning site XbaI (not destroyed); 3′ cloning site BamHI (not destroyed)
  Sequencing primers: 5′ T7
Terms and licenses: Academic/Nonprofit Terms; Industry Terms: Not Available to Industry
Depositor comments: Part of the Zinc Finger Consortium Modular Assembly Kit v1.0. Finger protein sequence: PGERPFMCTWSYCGKRFTDRSHLARHKRTH. Target DNA sequence: GGC. This zinc finger is derived from the Sangamo module set.
How to cite: pc3XB-ZF26 was a gift from Keith Joung (Addgene plasmid # 13125 ; http://n2t.net/addgene:13125 ; RRID:Addgene_13125)
