>Addgene plasmid #13125 | pc3XB-ZF26 | addgene partial sequence | sequence record 19509 | CMV-F 5'-CGCAAATGGGCGGTAGGCGTG-3'
GGCTAACTAGAAGACCCACTGCTTACTGGCTTATCGAAATTAATACGACTCACTATAGGGAGACCCAAGC
TGGCTAGCGTTTAAACGGGCCCTCTAGACCCGGGGAGCGGCCATTTATGTGTACCTGGTCATACTGTGGG
AAACGCTTCACAGATCGTAGCCACCTCGCACGTCACAAACGTACACACACCGGTGGATCCTCTGCACAGT
AGTAAGCTTAAGTTTAAACCGCTGATCAGCCTCGACTGTGCCTTCTAGTTGCCAGCCATCTGTTGTTTGC
CCCTCCCCCGTGCCTTCCTTGACCCTGGAAGGTGCCACTCCCACTGTCCTTTCCTAATAAAATGAGGAAA
TTGCATCGCATTGTCTGAGTAGGTGTCATTCTATTCTGGGGGGTGGGGTGGGGCAGGACAGCAAGGGGGA
GGATTGGGAAGACAATAGCAGGCATGCTGGGGATGCGGTGGGCTCTATGGCTTCTGAGGCGGAAAGAACC
AGCTGGGGCTCTAGGGGGTATCCCC
[92 nt withheld, positions 516-607]
